Addgene plasmid #72358: PX458_PBX2_2
Purpose: Encodes gRNA for 3' target of human PBX2 along with Cas9 with 2A GFP
Depositing lab: Eric Mendenhall & Richard M. Myers. Depositing organization: University of Alabama in Huntsville.
Backbone
  Vector backbone: PX458
  Backbone size w/o insert (bp): 9289
  Vector type: CRISPR
Growth in bacteria
  Bacterial resistance: Ampicillin, 100 μg/mL
  Growth temperature: 37°C
  Growth strain: DH5alpha
  Copy number: High Copy
Gene/Insert
  Gene/Insert name: PBX2
  gRNA/shRNA sequence: GCCAACTGATCTTGCCCCTCA
  Species: H. sapiens (human)
  Entrez Gene: PBX2 (a.k.a. G17, HOX12, PBX2MHC)
  Cloning method: Gibson Cloning
  Sequencing primers: 5′ pBR322ori-F
Terms and licenses: Academic/Nonprofit Terms; Industry Terms: Not Available to Industry
Depositor comments: Note: This plasmid is part of the Mendenhall and Meyers CRISPR-based Tagging system to add a tag (currently using FLAG) to endogenous proteins. Please see https://www.addgene.org/crispr/tagging/ for more details.
How to cite: PX458_PBX2_2 was a gift from Eric Mendenhall & Richard M. Myers (Addgene plasmid # 72358 ; http://n2t.net/addgene:72358 ; RRID:Addgene_72358)
