[The description below was written by a language model from this plasmid's Addgene catalogue record and pLannotate feature annotations shown in this document.]
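Description:
PX458_PBX2_2 is an all-in-one CRISPR/Cas9 expression plasmid built on the PX458 backbone for transient delivery into mammalian cells. It is a high-copy plasmid propagated in E. coli through a ColE1/pUC-type origin and selected with ampicillin via the β-lactamase gene. The backbone also carries an M13 phage origin, small annotated remnants of pBR322 bom and rop, and a single AAV2 inverted terminal repeat. With only one ITR annotated, nothing in the record suggests the plasmid is meant for AAV packaging.

The construct contains two expression units. A human U6 RNA polymerase III promoter drives a single guide RNA, made up of a spacer directed at the 3' end of the human PBX2 gene, inserted by Gibson cloning, fused to the Streptococcus pyogenes gRNA scaffold. A partial second copy of the scaffold is annotated just downstream. The second unit uses a hybrid promoter (CMV enhancer, chicken β-actin promoter and a hybrid intron) to express S. pyogenes Cas9. The annotation tool splits Cas9 into adjoining N- and C-terminal portions, but these abut and form one continuous coding region, followed by a nucleoplasmin nuclear localization signal. EGFP lies downstream and, according to the catalogue entry, is linked to Cas9 through a 2A peptide, so the two are produced as separate proteins from one transcript ending at a bGH polyadenylation signal. GFP fluorescence therefore marks transfected, Cas9-expressing cells and allows them to be enriched by sorting.

The plasmid belongs to a CRISPR-based tagging system for adding an epitope tag, currently FLAG, to endogenous proteins. Cutting near the 3' end of PBX2 presumably promotes insertion of the tag from a separately supplied donor template, which this record does not describe.
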