Features (pLannotate 1.2.2; 19 found; start..end, strand, type, name):
     17..257     +  promoter       U6 promoter: RNA polymerase III promoter for human U6 snRNA
    287..362     +  misc_RNA       gRNA scaffold: guide RNA scaffold for the Streptococcus pyogenes CRISPR/Cas9 system
    369..412     +  misc_RNA       gRNA scaffold (fragment): guide RNA scaffold for the Streptococcus pyogenes CRISPR/Cas9 system
    459..744     +  enhancer       CMV enhancer: human cytomegalovirus immediate early enhancer; contains an 18-bp deletion relative to the standard CMV enhancer
    746..1023    +  promoter       chicken β-actin promoter: No description available
   1024..1252    +  intron         hybrid intron: hybrid between chicken β-actin (CBA) and minute virus of mice (MMV) introns (Gray et al., 2011)
   1390..2991    +  CDS            Cas9(N): N-terminal portion of Streptococcus pyogenes Cas9 (Zetsche et al., 2015)
   2992..5490    +  CDS            Cas9(C): C-terminal portion of Streptococcus pyogenes Cas9 (Zetsche et al., 2015)
   5491..5538    +  CDS            nucleoplasmin NLS: bipartite nuclear localization signal from nucleoplasmin
   5608..6321    +  CDS            EGFP: EGFP is a basic (constitutively fluorescent) green fluorescent protein published in 1996, derived from Aequorea victoria. It is reported to be a rapidly-maturing weak dimer with moderate acid sensitivity.
   6355..6466    +  polyA_signal   bGH poly(A) signal: bovine growth hormone polyadenylation signal
   6571..6711    +  repeat_region  AAV2 ITR: inverted terminal repeat of adeno-associated virus serotype 2 inverted
   6716..6767    -  misc_feature   bom (fragment): basis of mobility region from pBR322
   6786..7166    +  rep_origin     M13 ori (sequence partly withheld): M13 bacteriophage origin of replication; arrow indicates direction of (+) strand synthesis
   7242..7291    -  misc_feature   bom (fragment): basis of mobility region from pBR322
   7393..7428    -  CDS            rop (fragment): Rop protein, which maintains plasmids at low copy number; rop
   7523..7627    +  promoter       AmpR promoter: bla
   7628..8488    +  CDS            AmpR: β-lactamase; bla; confers resistance to ampicillin, carbenicillin, and related antibiotics
   8659..9247    +  rep_origin     ori: high-copy-number ColE1/pMB1/pBR322/pUC origin of replication
>Addgene plasmid #72358 | PX458_PBX2_2 | depositor full sequence | sequence record 132108 | Full Sequence
TTTTGCTCACATGTNNGAGGGCCTATTTCCCATGATTCCTTCATATTTGCATATACGATACAAGGCTGTT
AGAGAGATAATTGGAATTAATTTGACTGTAAACACAAAGATATTAGTACAAAATACGTGACGTAGAAAGT
AATAATTTCTTGGGTAGTTTGCAGTTTTAAAATTATGTTTTAAAATGGACTATCATATGCTTACCGTAAC
TTGAAAGTATTTCGATTTCTTGGCTTTATATATCTTGTGGAAAGGACGAAACACCGCCAACTGATCTTGC
CCCTCAGTTTTAGAGCTAGAAATAGCAAGTTAAAATAAGGCTAGTCCGTTATCAACTTGAAAAAGTGGCA
CCGAGTCGGTGCTTTTTTGTTTTAGAGCTAGAAATAGCAAGTTAAAATAAGGCTAGTCCGTTTTTAGCGC
GTGCGCCAATTCTGCAGACAAATGGCTCTAGAGGTACCCGTTACATAACTTACGGTAAATGGCCCGCCTG
GCTGACCGCCCAACGACCCCCGCCCATTGACGTCAATAGTAACGCCAATAGGGACTTTCCATTGACGTCA
ATGGGTGGAGTATTTACGGTAAACTGCCCACTTGGCAGTACATCAAGTGTATCATATGCCAAGTACGCCC
CCTATTGACGTCAATGACGGTAAATGGCCCGCCTGGCATTGTGCCCAGTACATGACCTTATGGGACTTTC
CTACTTGGCAGTACATCTACGTATTAGTCATCGCTATTACCATGGTCGAGGTGAGCCCCACGTTCTGCTT
CACTCTCCCCATCTCCCCCCCCTCCCCACCCCCAATTTTGTATTTATTTATTTTTTAATTATTTTGTGCA
GCGATGGGGGCGGGGGGGGGGGGGGGGCGCGCGCCAGGCGGGGCGGGGCGGGGCGAGGGGCGGGGCGGGG
CGAGGCGGAGAGGTGCGGCGGCAGCCAATCAGAGCGGCGCGCTCCGAAAGTTTCCTTTTATGGCGAGGCG
GCGGCGGCGGCGGCCCTATAAAAAGCGAAGCGCGCGGCGGGCGGGAGTCGCTGCGACGCTGCCTTCGCCC
CGTGCCCCGCTCCGCCGCCGCCTCGCGCCGCCCGCCCCGGCTCTGACTGACCGCGTTACTCCCACAGGTG
AGCGGGCGGGACGGCCCTTCTCCTCCGGGCTGTAATTAGCTGAGCAAGAGGTAAGGGTTTAAGGGATGGT
TGGTTGGTGGGGTATTAATGTTTAATTACCTGGAGCACCTGCCTGAAATCACTTTTTTTCAGGTTGGACC
GGTGCCACCATGGACTATAAGGACCACGACGGAGACTACAAGGATCATGATATTGATTACAAAGACGATG
ACGATAAGATGGCCCCAAAGAAGAAGCGGAAGGTCGGTATCCACGGAGTCCCAGCAGCCGACAAGAAGTA
CAGCATCGGCCTGGACATCGGCACCAACTCTGTGGGCTGGGCCGTGATCACCGACGAGTACAAGGTGCCC
AGCAAGAAATTCAAGGTGCTGGGCAACACCGACCGGCACAGCATCAAGAAGAACCTGATCGGAGCCCTGC
TGTTCGACAGCGGCGAAACAGCCGAGGCCACCCGGCTGAAGAGAACCGCCAGAAGAAGATACACCAGACG
GAAGAACCGGATCTGCTATCTGCAAGAGATCTTCAGCAACGAGATGGCCAAGGTGGACGACAGCTTCTTC
CACAGACTGGAAGAGTCCTTCCTGGTGGAAGAGGATAAGAAGCACGAGCGGCACCCCATCTTCGGCAACA
TCGTGGACGAGGTGGCCTACCACGAGAAGTACCCCACCATCTACCACCTGAGAAAGAAACTGGTGGACAG
CACCGACAAGGCCGACCTGCGGCTGATCTATCTGGCCCTGGCCCACATGATCAAGTTCCGGGGCCACTTC
CTGATCGAGGGCGACCTGAACCCCGACAACAGCGACGTGGACAAGCTGTTCATCCAGCTGGTGCAGACCT
ACAACCAGCTGTTCGAGGAAAACCCCATCAACGCCAGCGGCGTGGACGCCAAGGCCATCCTGTCTGCCAG
ACTGAGCAAGAGCAGACGGCTGGAAAATCTGATCGCCCAGCTGCCCGGCGAGAAGAAGAATGGCCTGTTC
GGAAACCTGATTGCCCTGAGCCTGGGCCTGACCCCCAACTTCAAGAGCAACTTCGACCTGGCCGAGGATG
CCAAACTGCAGCTGAGCAAGGACACCTACGACGACGACCTGGACAACCTGCTGGCCCAGATCGGCGACCA
GTACGCCGACCTGTTTCTGGCCGCCAAGAACCTGTCCGACGCCATCCTGCTGAGCGACATCCTGAGAGTG
AACACCGAGATCACCAAGGCCCCCCTGAGCGCCTCTATGATCAAGAGATACGACGAGCACCACCAGGACC
TGACCCTGCTGAAAGCTCTCGTGCGGCAGCAGCTGCCTGAGAAGTACAAAGAGATTTTCTTCGACCAGAG
CAAGAACGGCTACGCCGGCTACATTGACGGCGGAGCCAGCCAGGAAGAGTTCTACAAGTTCATCAAGCCC
ATCCTGGAAAAGATGGACGGCACCGAGGAACTGCTCGTGAAGCTGAACAGAGAGGACCTGCTGCGGAAGC
AGCGGACCTTCGACAACGGCAGCATCCCCCACCAGATCCACCTGGGAGAGCTGCACGCCATTCTGCGGCG
GCAGGAAGATTTTTACCCATTCCTGAAGGACAACCGGGAAAAGATCGAGAAGATCCTGACCTTCCGCATC
CCCTACTACGTGGGCCCTCTGGCCAGGGGAAACAGCAGATTCGCCTGGATGACCAGAAAGAGCGAGGAAA
CCATCACCCCCTGGAACTTCGAGGAAGTGGTGGACAAGGGCGCTTCCGCCCAGAGCTTCATCGAGCGGAT
GACCAACTTCGATAAGAACCTGCCCAACGAGAAGGTGCTGCCCAAGCACAGCCTGCTGTACGAGTACTTC
ACCGTGTATAACGAGCTGACCAAAGTGAAATACGTGACCGAGGGAATGAGAAAGCCCGCCTTCCTGAGCG
GCGAGCAGAAAAAGGCCATCGTGGACCTGCTGTTCAAGACCAACCGGAAAGTGACCGTGAAGCAGCTGAA
AGAGGACTACTTCAAGAAAATCGAGTGCTTCGACTCCGTGGAAATCTCCGGCGTGGAAGATCGGTTCAAC
GCCTCCCTGGGCACATACCACGATCTGCTGAAAATTATCAAGGACAAGGACTTCCTGGACAATGAGGAAA
ACGAGGACATTCTGGAAGATATCGTGCTGACCCTGACACTGTTTGAGGACAGAGAGATGATCGAGGAACG
GCTGAAAACCTATGCCCACCTGTTCGACGACAAAGTGATGAAGCAGCTGAAGCGGCGGAGATACACCGGC
TGGGGCAGGCTGAGCCGGAAGCTGATCAACGGCATCCGGGACAAGCAGTCCGGCAAGACAATCCTGGATT
TCCTGAAGTCCGACGGCTTCGCCAACAGAAACTTCATGCAGCTGATCCACGACGACAGCCTGACCTTTAA
AGAGGACATCCAGAAAGCCCAGGTGTCCGGCCAGGGCGATAGCCTGCACGAGCACATTGCCAATCTGGCC
GGCAGCCCCGCCATTAAGAAGGGCATCCTGCAGACAGTGAAGGTGGTGGACGAGCTCGTGAAAGTGATGG
GCCGGCACAAGCCCGAGAACATCGTGATCGAAATGGCCAGAGAGAACCAGACCACCCAGAAGGGACAGAA
GAACAGCCGCGAGAGAATGAAGCGGATCGAAGAGGGCATCAAAGAGCTGGGCAGCCAGATCCTGAAAGAA
CACCCCGTGGAAAACACCCAGCTGCAGAACGAGAAGCTGTACCTGTACTACCTGCAGAATGGGCGGGATA
TGTACGTGGACCAGGAACTGGACATCAACCGGCTGTCCGACTACGATGTGGACCATATCGTGCCTCAGAG
CTTTCTGAAGGACGACTCCATCGACAACAAGGTGCTGACCAGAAGCGACAAGAACCGGGGCAAGAGCGAC
AACGTGCCCTCCGAAGAGGTCGTGAAGAAGATGAAGAACTACTGGCGGCAGCTGCTGAACGCCAAGCTGA
TTACCCAGAGAAAGTTCGACAATCTGACCAAGGCCGAGAGAGGCGGCCTGAGCGAACTGGATAAGGCCGG
CTTCATCAAGAGACAGCTGGTGGAAACCCGGCAGATCACAAAGCACGTGGCACAGATCCTGGACTCCCGG
ATGAACACTAAGTACGACGAGAATGACAAGCTGATCCGGGAAGTGAAAGTGATCACCCTGAAGTCCAAGC
TGGTGTCCGATTTCCGGAAGGATTTCCAGTTTTACAAAGTGCGCGAGATCAACAACTACCACCACGCCCA
CGACGCCTACCTGAACGCCGTCGTGGGAACCGCCCTGATCAAAAAGTACCCTAAGCTGGAAAGCGAGTTC
GTGTACGGCGACTACAAGGTGTACGACGTGCGGAAGATGATCGCCAAGAGCGAGCAGGAAATCGGCAAGG
CTACCGCCAAGTACTTCTTCTACAGCAACATCATGAACTTTTTCAAGACCGAGATTACCCTGGCCAACGG
CGAGATCCGGAAGCGGCCTCTGATCGAGACAAACGGCGAAACCGGGGAGATCGTGTGGGATAAGGGCCGG
GATTTTGCCACCGTGCGGAAAGTGCTGAGCATGCCCCAAGTGAATATCGTGAAAAAGACCGAGGTGCAGA
CAGGCGGCTTCAGCAAAGAGTCTATCCTGCCCAAGAGGAACAGCGATAAGCTGATCGCCAGAAAGAAGGA
CTGGGACCCTAAGAAGTACGGCGGCTTCGACAGCCCCACCGTGGCCTATTCTGTGCTGGTGGTGGCCAAA
GTGGAAAAGGGCAAGTCCAAGAAACTGAAGAGTGTGAAAGAGCTGCTGGGGATCACCATCATGGAAAGAA
GCAGCTTCGAGAAGAATCCCATCGACTTTCTGGAAGCCAAGGGCTACAAAGAAGTGAAAAAGGACCTGAT
CATCAAGCTGCCTAAGTACTCCCTGTTCGAGCTGGAAAACGGCCGGAAGAGAATGCTGGCCTCTGCCGGC
GAACTGCAGAAGGGAAACGAACTGGCCCTGCCCTCCAAATATGTGAACTTCCTGTACCTGGCCAGCCACT
ATGAGAAGCTGAAGGGCTCCCCCGAGGATAATGAGCAGAAACAGCTGTTTGTGGAACAGCACAAGCACTA
CCTGGACGAGATCATCGAGCAGATCAGCGAGTTCTCCAAGAGAGTGATCCTGGCCGACGCTAATCTGGAC
AAAGTGCTGTCCGCCTACAACAAGCACCGGGATAAGCCCATCAGAGAGCAGGCCGAGAATATCATCCACC
TGTTTACCCTGACCAATCTGGGAGCCCCTGCCGCCTTCAAGTACTTTGACACCACCATCGACCGGAAGAG
GTACACCAGCACCAAAGAGGTGCTGGACGCCACCCTGATCCACCAGAGCATCACCGGCCTGTACGAGACA
CGGATCGACCTGTCTCAGCTGGGAGGCGACAAAAGGCCGGCGGCCACGAAAAAGGCCGGCCAGGCAAAAA
AGAAAAAGGAATTCGGCAGTGGAGAGGGCAGAGGAAGTCTGCTAACATGCGGTGACGTCGAGGAGAATCC
TGGCCCAGTGAGCAAGGGCGAGGAGCTGTTCACCGGGGTGGTGCCCATCCTGGTCGAGCTGGACGGCGAC
GTAAACGGCCACAAGTTCAGCGTGTCCGGCGAGGGCGAGGGCGATGCCACCTACGGCAAGCTGACCCTGA
AGTTCATCTGCACCACCGGCAAGCTGCCCGTGCCCTGGCCCACCCTCGTGACCACCCTGACCTACGGCGT
GCAGTGCTTCAGCCGCTACCCCGACCACATGAAGCAGCACGACTTCTTCAAGTCCGCCATGCCCGAAGGC
TACGTCCAGGAGCGCACCATCTTCTTCAAGGACGACGGCAACTACAAGACCCGCGCCGAGGTGAAGTTCG
AGGGCGACACCCTGGTGAACCGCATCGAGCTGAAGGGCATCGACTTCAAGGAGGACGGCAACATCCTGGG
GCACAAGCTGGAGTACAACTACAACAGCCACAACGTCTATATCATGGCCGACAAGCAGAAGAACGGCATC
AAGGTGAACTTCAAGATCCGCCACAACATCGAGGACGGCAGCGTGCAGCTCGCCGACCACTACCAGCAGA
ACACCCCCATCGGCGACGGCCCCGTGCTGCTGCCCGACAACCACTACCTGAGCACCCAGTCCGCCCTGAG
CAAAGACCCCAACGAGAAGCGCGATCACATGGTCCTGCTGGAGTTCGTGACCGCCGCCGGGATCACTCTC
GGCATGGACGAGCTGTACAAGGAATTCTAACTAGAGCTCGCTGATCAGCCTCGACTGTGCCTTCTAGTTG
CCAGCCATCTGTTGTTTGCCCCTCCCCCGTGCCTTCCTTGACCCTGGAAGGTGCCACTCCCACTGTCCTT
TCCTAATAAAATGAGGAAATTGCATCGCATTGTCTGAGTAGGTGTCATTCTATTCTGGGGGGTGGGGTGG
GGCAGGACAGCAAGGGGGAGGATTGGGAAGAGAATAGCAGGCATGCTGGGGAGCGGCCGCAGGAACCCCT
AGTGATGGAGTTGGCCACTCCCTCTCTGCGCGCTCGCTCGCTCACTGAGGCCGGGCGACCAAAGGTCGCC
CGACGCCCGGGCTTTGCCCGGGCGGCCTCAGTGAGCGAGCGAGCGCGCAGCTGCCTGCAGGGGCGCCTGA
TGCGGTATTTTCTCCTTACGCATCTGTGCGGTATTTCACACCGCATA
[142 nt withheld, positions 6768-6909]
C
[141 nt withheld, positions 6911-7051]
CCTTTGACGTTGGAGTCCACGTTCTTT
[37 nt withheld, positions 7079-7115]
ACCCTATCTCGGGCTATTCTTTTGATTTATAAGGGATTTTGCCGATTTCGGCCTATTGGTTAAAAAATGA
GCTGATTTAACAAAAATTTAACGCGAATTTTAACAAAATATTAACGTTTACAATTTTATGGTGCACTCTC
AGTACAATCTGCTCTGATGCCGCATAGTTAAGCCAGCCCCGACACCCGCCAACACCCGCTGACGCGCCCT
GACGGGCTTGTCTGCTCCCGGCATCCGCTTACAGACAAGCTGTGACCGTCTCCGGGAGCTGCATGTGTCA
GAGGTTTTCACCGTCATCACCGAAACGCGCGAGACGAAAGGGCCTCGTGATACGCCTATTTTTATAGGTT
AATGTCATGATAATAATGGTTTCTTAGACGTCAGGTGGCACTTTTCGGGGAAATGTGCGCGGAACCCCTA
TTTGTTTATTTTTCTAAATACATTCAAATATGTATCCGCTCATGAGACAATAACCCTGATAAATGCTTCA
ATAATATTGAAAAAGGAAGAGTATGAGTATTCAACATTTCCGTGTCGCCCTTATTCCCTTTTTTGCGGCA
TTTTGCCTTCCTGTTTTTGCTCACCCAGAAACGCTGGTGAAAGTAAAAGATGCTGAAGATCAGTTGGGTG
CACGAGTGGGTTACATCGAACTGGATCTCAACAGCGGTAAGATCCTTGAGAGTTTTCGCCCCGAAGAACG
TTTTCCAATGATGAGCACTTTTAAAGTTCTGCTATGTGGCGCGGTATTATCCCGTATTGACGCCGGGCAA
GAGCAACTCGGTCGCCGCATACACTATTCTCAGAATGACTTGGTTGAGTACTCACCAGTCACAGAAAAGC
ATCTTACGGATGGCATGACAGTAAGAGAATTATGCAGTGCTGCCATAACCATGAGTGATAACACTGCGGC
CAACTTACTTCTGACAACGATCGGAGGACCGAAGGAGCTAACCGCTTTTTTGCACAACATGGGGGATCAT
GTAACTCGCCTTGATCGTTGGGAACCGGAGCTGAATGAAGCCATACCAAACGACGAGCGTGACACCACGA
TGCCTGTAGCAATGGCAACAACGTTGCGCAAACTATTAACTGGCGAACTACTTACTCTAGCTTCCCGGCA
ACAATTAATAGACTGGATGGAGGCGGATAAAGTTGCAGGACCACTTCTGCGCTCGGCCCTTCCGGCTGGC
TGGTTTATTGCTGATAAATCTGGAGCCGGTGAGCGTGGAAGCCGCGGTATCATTGCAGCACTGGGGCCAG
ATGGTAAGCCCTCCCGTATCGTAGTTATCTACACGACGGGGAGTCAGGCAACTATGGATGAACGAAATAG
ACAGATCGCTGAGATAGGTGCCTCACTGATTAAGCATTGGTAACTGTCAGACCAAGTTTACTCATATATA
CTTTAGATTGATTTAAAACTTCATTTTTAATTTAAAAGGATCTAGGTGAAGATCCTTTTTGATAATCTCA
TGACCAAAATCCCTTAACGTGAGTTTTCGTTCCACTGAGCGTCAGACCCCGTAGAAAAGATCAAAGGATC
TTCTTGAGATCCTTTTTTTCTGCGCGTAATCTGCTGCTTGCAAACAAAAAAACCACCGCTACCAGCGGTG
GTTTGTTTGCCGGATCAAGAGCTACCAACTCTTTTTCCGAAGGTAACTGGCTTCAGCAGAGCGCAGATAC
CAAATACTGTCCTTCTAGTGTAGCCGTAGTTAGGCCACCACTTCAAGAACTCTGTAGCACCGCCTACATA
CCTCGCTCTGCTAATCCTGTTACCAGTGGCTGCTGCCAGTGGCGATAAGTCGTGTCTTACCGGGTTGGAC
TCAAGACGATAGTTACCGGATAAGGCGCAGCGGTCGGGCTGAACGGGGGGTTCGTGCACACAGCCCAGCT
TGGAGCGAACGACCTACACCGAACTGAGATACCTACAGCGTGAGCTATGAGAAAGCGCCACGCTTCCCGA
AGGGAGAAAGGCGGACAGGTATCCGGTAAGCGGCAGGGTCGGAACAGGAGAGCGCACGAGGGAGCTTCCA
GGGGGAAACGCCTGGTATCTTTATAGTCCTGTCGGGTTTCGCCACCTCTGACTTGAGCGTCGATTTTTGT
GATGCTCGTCAGGGGGGCGGAGCCTATGGAAAAACGCCAGCAACGCGGCCTTTTTACGGTTCCTGGCCTT
TTGCTGGCC
