>Addgene plasmid #72358 | PX458_PBX2_2 | addgene partial sequence | sequence record 135654 | hU6-F 5'-GAGGGCCTATTTCCCATGATT-3'
ATACAAGGCTGTTAGAGAGATAATTGGAATTAATTTGACTGTAAACACAAAGATATTAGTACAAAATACG
TGACGTAGAAAGTAATAATTTCTTGGGTAGTTTGCAGTTTTAAAATTATGTTTTAAAATGGACTATCATA
TGCTTACCGTAACTTGAAAGTATTTCGATTTCTTGGCTTTATATATCTTGTGGAAAGGACGAAACACCGC
CAACTGATCTTGCCCCTCAGTTTTAGAGCTAGAAATAGCAAGTTAAAATAAGGCTAGTCCGTTATCAACT
TGAAAAAGTGGCACCGAGTCGGTGCTTTTTTGTTTTAGAGCTAGAAATAGCAAGTTAAAATAAGGCTAGT
CCGTTTTTAGCGCGTGCGCCAATTCTGCAGACAAATGGCTCTAGAGGTACCCGTTACATAACTTACGGTA
AATGGCCCGCCTGGCTGACCGCCCAACGACCCCCGCCCATTGACGTCAATAGTAACGCCAATAGGGACTT
TCCATTGACGTCAATGGGTGGAGTATTTACGGTAAACTGCCCACTTGGCAGTACATCAAGTGTATCATAT
GCCAAGTACGCCCCCTATTGACGTCAATGACGGTAAATGGCCCGCCTGGCATTGTGCCCAGTACATGACC
TTATGGGACTTTCCTACTTGGCAGTACATCTACGTATTAGTCATCGCTATTACCATGGTCGAGGTGAGCC
CCACGTTCTGCTTCACTCTCCCCATCTCCCCCCCCTCCCCACCCCCAATTTTGTATTTATTTATTTTTTA
ATTATTTTGTGCA
