>Addgene plasmid #72358 | PX458_PBX2_2 | addgene partial sequence | sequence record 135655 | pCBhProF2 5'-agggtttaagggatggttgg-3'
TTTAATTACCTGGAGCACCTGCCTGAAATCACTTTTTTTCAGGTTGGACCGGTGCCACCATGGACTATAA
GGACCACGACGGAGACTACAAGGATCATGATATTGATTACAAAGACGATGACGATAAGATGGCCCCAAAG
AAGAAGCGGAAGGTCGGTATCCACGGAGTCCCAGCAGCCGACAAGAAGTACAGCATCGGCCTGGACATCG
GCACCAACTCTGTGGGCTGGGCCGTGATCACCGACGAGTACAAGGTGCCCAGCAAGAAATTCAAGGTGCT
GGGCAACACCGACCGGCACAGCATCAAGAAGAACCTGATCGGAGCCCTGCTGTTCGACAGCGGCGAAACA
GCCGAGGCCACCCGGCTGAAGAGAACCGCCAGAAGAAGATACACCAGACGGAAGAACCGGATCTGCTATC
TGCAAGAGATCTTCAGCAACGAGATGGCCAAGGTGGACGACAGCTTCTTCCACAGACTGGAAGAGTCCTT
CCTGGTGGAAGAGGATAAGAAGCACGAGCGGCACCCCATCTTCGGCAACATCGTGGACGAGGTGGCCTAC
CACGAGAAGTACCCCACCATCTACCACCTGAGAAAGAAACTGGTGGACAGCACCGACAAGGCCGACCTGC
GGCTGATCTATCTGGCCCTGGCCCACATGATCAAGTTCCGGGGCCACTTCCTGATCGAGGGCGACCTGAA
CCCCGACAACAGCGACGTGGACAAGCTGTTCATCCAGCTGGTGCAGACCTACAACCAGCTGTTCGAGGAA
AACCCCATCAACGCCAGCGGCGTGGACGCCAAGGCCATCCTGTCTGCCAGACTGAGCAAGAGCAGACGGC
TGGAAAATCTGATCGCCCAGCTGCCCGGCGAGAAGAAGAATGGCCTGTTCGGAAACCTGATTGCCCTGAG
CCTGGGCCTGACCCC
